>Addgene plasmid #73683 | pMLS235 | depositor full sequence | sequence record 136556 | pMLS235 sequence 6538 bps
TTTTGCTGGCCTTTTGCTCACATGTTCTTTCCTGCGTTATCCCCTGATTCTGTGGATAACCGTATTACCG
CCTTTGAGTGAGCTGATACCGCTCGCCGCAGCCGAACGACCGAGCGCAGCGAGTCAGTGAGCGAGGAAGC
GTCCAAGAACTCGTACAAAAATGCTCTGAAGTAGGTCTCGAGATCAATACTGGGAAGACGAAAGTCTTGC
GAAACCGATTCGCTGACCCCAGTAAAGTCTACTTCGGTAGCCCTTCCCCCACCACCCAGCTCGACGACGT
CGACGAGTACATCTACCTCGGTCGTCAAATCAACGCCCAAAACAACTTGATGCCGGAAATCCACCGAAGA
CGTCGAGCAGCCTGGGCTGCATTCAATGGAATCAAGAATGCCACCGACTCCATCACCGACAAGAAGATTC
GTGCGAATCTGTTCGACTCAATTGTCCTTCCAGCGCTCACCTACGTTTCAGAAGCCTGGACATTCACCAA
AGCTCTATCCGAACGAGTACGAATCACACATGCCTCCCCCACAAATTATTGATCTACATCCCCATTTGGT
ATAGTGTCTTACAGGACTCTCAATATGTCAGCTGCATGATAAATGGTCCCTATATAATTGAATTGCAAAT
CTAAATGTTTGCGAAGAGCGGATCCATGGGCTCTTCGGTTTTAGAGCTAGAAATAGCAAGTTAAAATAAG
GCTAGTCCGTTATCAACTTGAAAAAGTGGCACCGAGTCGGTGCTTTTTTTCAATAATATTCTAGATATCC
CTTTTTGAAACTAAAATGAAATACTCTAAATTTTTGAGTTCAATGTTTCAACTAATCTTGGTTAAAGGTA
AATTCCCGGAGGGACGATTTTAAAGTTGCCAGAGTTGATTAAATTGGTCCAAAAAATTTTATTAGGAAAC
TCGAAAAAAAATTGATTTTTTTTGACAATATTCCAAAGAAAATTACAAAATCTCGACGCCAAACATAGTC
GGCTGTGGCCCAATACGCAAACCGCCTCTCCCCGCGCGTTGGCCGATTCATTAATGCAGCTGGCACGACA
GGTTTCCCGACTGGAAAGCGGGCAGTGAGCGCAACGCAATTAATACGCGTACCGCTAGCCAGGAAGAGTT
TGTAGAAACGCAAAAAGGCCATCCGTCAGGATGGCCTTCTGCTTAGTTTGATGCCTGGCAGTTTATGGCG
GGCGTCCTGCCCGCCACCCTCCGGGCCGTTGCTTCACAACGTTCAAATCCGCTCCCGGCGGATTTGTCCT
ACTCAGGAGAGCGTTCACCGACAAACAACAGATAAAACGAAAGGCCCAGTCTTCCGACTGAGCCTTTCGT
TTTATTTGATGCCTGGCAGTTCCCTACTCTCGCGTTAACGCTAGCATGGATGTTTTCCCAGTCACGACGT
TGTAAAACGACGGCCAGTCTTAAGCTCGGGCCCCAAATAATGATTTTATTTTGACTGATAGTGACCTGTT
CGTTGCAACAAATTGATGAGCAATGCTTTTTTATAATGCCAACTTTGTACAAAAAAGCAGGCTCGCCGCG
AAGAGCGGATCCATGGGCTCTTCGGGCAGCGGTGGCAGTGGAGGTACCGGCGGAAGCGGTAGCAAAGGAG
AAGAACTTTTCACTGGAGTTGTCCCAATTCTTGTTGAATTAGATGGTGATGTTAATGGGCACAAATTTTC
TGTCAGTGGAGAGGGTGAAGGTGATGCAACATACGGAAAACTTACCCTTAAATTTATTTGCACTACTGGA
AAACTACCTGTTCCATGGGTAAGTTTAAACATATATATACTAACTAACCCTGATTATTTAAATTTTCAGC
CAACACTTGTCACTACTTTCTGTTATGGTGTTCAATGCTTCTCGAGATACCCAGATCATATGAAACGGCA
TGACTTTTTCAAGAGTGCCATGCCCGAAGGTTATGTACAGGAAAGAACTATATTTTTCAAAGATGACGGG
AACTACAAGACACGTAAGTTTAAACAGTTCGGTACTAACTAACCATACATATTTAAATTTTCAGGTGCTG
AAGTCAAGTTTGAAGGTGATACCCTTGTTAATAGAATCGAGTTAAAAGGTATTGATTTTAAAGAAGATGG
AAACATTCTTGGACACAAATTGGAATACAACTATAACTCACACAATGTATACATCATGGCAGACAAACAA
AAGAATGGAATCAAAGTTGTAAGTTTAAACATGATTTTACTAACATAACTTCGTATAATGTATGCTATAC
GAAGTTATTTCTAGACATTCTCTAATGAAAAAATCTTTCAGTTGAAATTGAAAATGAGTTAAAGTTGGAG
TTTTTATTGAAAACAGATTTCCGTGTGATTAGTGTTTTTAGCGAGTGTGACAGGACAGCGAAAAAATATA
GAAACAAGGGGGGAACTGAAAAGCTTAGGAATGCATTGAACATGAGAAGGGGAAGGGGAAGGAACAAACT
AGACAGGAATTATTGGAATTTAATCACATTTGGAGTTTTTTTTCTATTCGACAGAATAATTATCCAGAAC
ATTTTTGTATTAAATATTTATGCATCATATGAGTAGTCGGCTTTGTTGTGCATGACGAGTTTGTTATCGA
CGAAATAGAAGCTGTCAGAACGAGTCTCGTTTGGATTGTTGATCATGTCGTCCACTGAAAAAGAGATTAG
TCTTTTGAATTGTACTTTTTAGAATAATGACTCACTGAGTTGTTGAGAGAGTTGAGGGAACTCATAGATA
TGTTCACAGTTGTTTCGTGAATTCGGAATACAGAATCCGAATTCAAAGTCAAAACACTTCAGAAGGCGAT
CTTTGAAGAAGTGACGTTCGATCATTCGGAAATGATGGATTGGGATGTCTCCTACTTTGAATTCCACAGT
TGCTCCGACCGTTTTGAGTTTCAAAAAGTTTGGAGCAAATCTATAACGCACGTATCTTGCCGACTCCTGT
GGCGACTCATCATTCTCCTGATCGTTCTCCGGTTTGGCGATCTCGAAAAGCACTTGCTCAGTGTCCAGAT
CACGGATTTGGAACTTGGTGAACTCGATGTTATAGATGTTCGCAGATGGGGAGCATAAGAATCCTAAATT
TATGTTTTAAACTGAAATCCAAAGGGAGCAAGATACCTTGAGTGATTCCCGGAAGTGCTAAAACGTCGTT
CGGAGTGATTTGAGCTTTCTTCGCAAGCTCCGATTCCGTTGTGATTCCTTGTTCGGTGCTTGGTGGTGGC
CGTGGCATCTGGAAATATGGAAAAGTTCAACAAAAAGAAAAGAGAAAAGAATGAAATCGGATATCAAGAG
TTAGTTGAGCGGTTTCTCTAGTTTTCTGAGTCTCACCTGCGACGGGAAGGTCGCCGAGCCGGGTGGAATC
GATTGTTGTTGCTCGGCTTTCATATCGGTTTGGTTGGAAGCGGCTGAAAACGGAAAGAAGTGGAAGAAGG
AAAAGAGTGTGGTGTGACAGGAAAATGGTAATTAGAGGGTGCCAAATAACCAGCTATATTTTGTTTTTTT
TTGAAAACATTTTTAAAAAGAAAAATACGATAATGATATCAGATGGATTTCCGGAAAACTGGTATGAAAA
ATTTCAACCTTTTTGAGTACATGTAATCAAAATACACTTTGTAAATTATCATTTTTATTGAAACTCCACC
ATTTTTCTATTTATAACGCTAATAATTTGAAAAAGAAACCTGTTGCGAACCGCGGGGTGAATCCCAAAAA
CGAATGCGTTTTGGTGGAGTGATTGATTCGAATCGAAGAAGAAAAAGAAGAAGACGTGGAATAGAGAGCT
CACTCTTAACCGAGCAGCACACACCGACAGAAAAAAAAATGAAATGAATGAGGGTCTTCTTCTTCTTCTT
CTTCGAATGATTGACAGAAATGGGAAAAAGAGGAAGATTGAGAAGGGAAAAAGGAAGGAGAAAAGAAGCA
GAAGAAGACGTCAGAGAGGAGAGGAACGAGCGGAAAAGCAGCGGGCGCAAGTCATAGAAGTAGCAGAGCT
GGGGAGAAGAAGACACTATCCAAGAAAGGAATGACGAGAGAGTATGCAAAGGGGTATAGGGTGCAGACAG
AATAGGAACAGAATAACAGATGATGAGCCAAGAAGAGTTGAAAAGGGCGATGAATTTGTCATGTAACTTA
ATTTGGGTCAATTTGAGCATGATGAATTGAAATCATCCCTTGTTGGGAGTTAATAACCGGTTTGTTATCA
GAAACCCTGTAATAGAAGGGCGCCCTAACTTTGAGCCAATTCATCCCGGTTTCTGTCAAATATATCAAAA
AGTGGTCAACTGACAAATTGTTTTTGATATTATAATAAACATTTTATCCGTTAACAATTTTCGAATACTT
TTTACAAGGACTTGGATAAATTGGCTCAAAGATAACTTCGTATAATGTATGCTATACGAAGTTATTAACT
AATCTGATTTAAATTTTCAGAACTTCAAAATTAGACACAACATTGAAGATGGAAGCGTTCAACTAGCAGA
CCATTATCAACAAAATACTCCAATTGGCGATGGCCCTGTCCTTTTACCAGACAACCATTACCTGTCCACA
CAATCTGCCCTTTCGAAAGATCCCAACGAAAAGAGAGACCACATGGTCCTTCTTGAGTTTGTAACAGCTG
CTGGGATTACACATGGCATGGATGAACTATACAAATGACGAAGAGCGGATCCATGGGCTCTTCGACTGAC
CCAGCTTTCTTGTACAAAGTTGGCATTATAAGAAAGCATTGCTTATCAATTTGTTGCAACGAACAGGTCA
CTATCAGTCAAAATAAAATCATTATTTGCCATCCAGCTGATATCCCCTATAGTGAGTCGTATTACATGGT
CATAGCTGTTTCCTGGCAGCTCTGGCCCGTGTCTCAAAATCTCTGATGTTACATTGCACAAGATAAAATA
ATATCATCATGAACAATAAAACTGTCTGCTTACATAAACAGTAATACAAGGGGTGTTATGAGCCATATTC
AACGGGAAACGTCGAGGCCGCGATTAAATTCCAACATGGATGCTGATTTATATGGGTATAAATGGGCTCG
CGATAATGTCGGGCAATCAGGTGCGACAATCTATCGCTTGTATGGGAAGCCCGATGCGCCAGAGTTGTTT
CTGAAACATGGCAAAGGTAGCGTTGCCAATGATGTTACAGATGAGATGGTCAGACTAAACTGGCTGACGG
AATTTATGCCTCTTCCGACCATCAAGCATTTTATCCGTACTCCTGATGATGCATGGTTACTCACCACTGC
GATCCCCGGAAAAACAGCATTCCAGGTATTAGAAGAATATCCTGATTCAGGTGAAAATATTGTTGATGCG
CTGGCAGTGTTCCTGCGCCGGTTGCATTCGATTCCTGTTTGTAATTGTCCTTTTAACAGCGATCGCGTAT
TTCGTCTCGCTCAGGCGCAATCACGAATGAATAACGGTTTGGTTGATGCGAGTGATTTTGATGACGAGCG
TAATGGCTGGCCTGTTGAACAAGTCTGGAAAGAAATGCATAAACTTTTGCCATTCTCACCGGATTCAGTC
GTCACTCATGGTGATTTCTCACTTGATAACCTTATTTTTGACGAGGGGAAATTAATAGGTTGTATTGATG
TTGGACGAGTCGGAATCGCAGACCGATACCAGGATCTTGCCATCCTATGGAACTGCCTCGGTGAGTTTTC
TCCTTCATTACAGAAACGGCTTTTTCAAAAATATGGTATTGATAATCCTGATATGAATAAATTGCAGTTT
CATTTGATGCTCGATGAGTTTTTCTAATCAGAATTGGTTAATTGGTTGTAACACTGGCAGAGCATTACGC
TGACTTGACGGGACGGCGCAAGCTCATGACCAAAATCCCTTAACGTGAGTTACGCGTCGTTCCACTGAGC
GTCAGACCCCGTAGAAAAGATCAAAGGATCTTCTTGAGATCCTTTTTTTCTGCGCGTAATCTGCTGCTTG
CAAACAAAAAAACCACCGCTACCAGCGGTGGTTTGTTTGCCGGATCAAGAGCTACCAACTCTTTTTCCGA
AGGTAACTGGCTTCAGCAGAGCGCAGATACCAAATACTGTTCTTCTAGTGTAGCCGTAGTTAGGCCACCA
CTTCAAGAACTCTGTAGCACCGCCTACATACCTCGCTCTGCTAATCCTGTTACCAGTGGCTGCTGCCAGT
GGCGATAAGTCGTGTCTTACCGGGTTGGACTCAAGACGATAGTTACCGGATAAGGCGCAGCGGTCGGGCT
GAACGGGGGGTTCGTGCACACAGCCCAGCTTGGAGCGAACGACCTACACCGAACTGAGATACCTACAGCG
TGAGCTATGAGAAAGCGCCACGCTTCCCGAAGGGAGAAAGGCGGACAGGTATCCGGTAAGCGGCAGGGTC
GGAACAGGAGAGCGCACGAGGGAGCTTCCAGGGGGAAACGCCTGGTATCTTTATAGTCCTGTCGGGTTTC
GCCACCTCTGACTTGAGCGTCGATTTTTGTGATGCTCGTCAGGGGGGCGGAGCCTATGGAAAAACGCCAG
CAACGCGGCCTTTTTACGGTTCCTGGCC
Features (pLannotate 1.2.2; 19 found; start..end, strand, type, name):
     12..141     +  rep_origin     RSF ori (fragment): Plasmids containing the RSF 1030 origin of replication can be propagated in E. coli cells that contain additional plasmids with compatible origins.
    142..640     +  promoter       CeU6 promoter: promoter for the C. elegans K09B11.12 U6 snRNA gene (Friedland et al., 2013)
    668..743     +  misc_RNA       gRNA scaffold: guide RNA scaffold for the Streptococcus pyogenes CRISPR/Cas9 system
    751..987     +  misc_feature   3' CeU6: region downstream of the C. elegans K09B11.12 U6 snRNA gene
    988..1078    +  CDS            lacI (fragment): lac repressor; lacI; The lac repressor binds to the lac operator to inhibit transcription in E. coli. This inhibition can be relieved by adding lactose or isopropyl-β-D-thiogalactopyranoside (IPTG).
   1133..1160    -  terminator     rrnB T2 terminator: transcription terminator T2 from the E. coli rrnB gene
   1292..1335    +  terminator     rrnB T1 terminator: Escherichia coli rrnB; transcription terminator T1 from the E. coli rrnB gene
   1382..1418    -  CDS            lacZα (fragment): LacZα fragment of β-galactosidase; lacZ fragment
   1434..1533    +  protein_bind   attL1: mutant version of attL; recombination site for the Gateway® LR reaction LR Clonase™
   1601..2188    +  CDS            (3-F)Tyr-EGFP (fragment): (3-F)Tyr-EGFP is a basic (constitutively fluorescent) green fluorescent protein published in 2004, derived from Aequorea victoria.
   2215..2248    -  protein_bind   loxP: Cre-mediated recombination occurs in the 8-bp core sequence (GCATACAT). Cre recombinase
   2541..3383    -  CDS            unc-119: UN119_CAEEL - Experimental evidence at protein level: Swiss-Prot protein existence level 1. Myristoyl-binding protein that acts as a cargo adapter: specifically binds the myristoyl moiety of a subset of N-terminally myristoylated proteins and is required for their localization. Plays a key role in ciliary membrane localization of proteins. Required for the establishment or function of the nervous system. From Caenorhabditis elegans.
   3494..3511    +  misc_feature   P element 5' end (fragment): No description available
   4372..4405    -  protein_bind   loxP: Cre-mediated recombination occurs in the 8-bp core sequence (GCATACAT). Cre recombinase
   4431..4656    +  CDS            GFP (fragment): Aequoria victoria green fluorescent protein
   4689..4788    -  protein_bind   attL2: mutant version of attL; recombination site for the Gateway® LR reaction LR Clonase™
   4806..4824    -  promoter       T7 promoter: promoter for bacteriophage T7 RNA polymerase
   4958..5767    +  CDS            KanR: aminoglycoside phosphotransferase; aph(3')-Ia; confers resistance to kanamycin in bacteria or G418 (Geneticin®) in eukaryotes
   5914..6502    +  rep_origin     ori: high-copy-number ColE1/pMB1/pBR322/pUC origin of replication
