[The description below was written by a language model from this plasmid's Addgene catalogue record and pLannotate feature annotations shown in this document.]
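Description:
pMLS235 is a SapTrap three-site destination vector for CRISPR/Cas9 genome modification in Caenorhabditis elegans, built on the pDONR221 Gateway donor backbone. It is maintained in E. coli as a high-copy plasmid through a ColE1/pUC-type origin and selected with kanamycin (KanR, aminoglycoside phosphotransferase). Backbone remnants in the annotation include attL1 and attL2 sites, rrnB T1/T2 terminators, a T7 promoter, and short fragments matching lacI, lacZα and an RSF origin, none of which appear to be functional parts of the payload.

The plasmid combines two modules used for a tagging experiment. The first is a guide RNA expression cassette: the C. elegans U6 snRNA promoter, the Streptococcus pyogenes Cas9 gRNA scaffold and the U6 downstream region, with the position for the user's targeting sequence lying between promoter and scaffold. The second, located between the attL sites, is a pre-installed C-terminal GFP tag. The GFP coding sequence is annotated as two fragments separated by a loxP-flanked, reverse-oriented unc-119 rescue gene, which the catalogue record identifies as the C. briggsae orthologue (Cbr-unc-119). This embedded marker allows integrants to be selected by rescue of the unc-119 mutant phenotype, and Cre recombinase can later excise it through the two loxP sites. How GFP stays functional with the marker embedded (for example, placement within an intron) is not stated in the record.

As a three-site destination vector, it is designed to receive the remaining target-specific parts in the SapTrap assembly, presumably the sgRNA targeting sequence and the two homology arms, although the record does not list these slots or annotate the cloning sites. The result is a single plasmid supplying both guide RNA and repair template for tagging an endogenous worm gene at its C terminus.
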