Addgene plasmid #73683: pMLS235
Purpose: SapTrap 3-site Destination vector for C-terminal GFP tagging with embedded Cbr-unc-119 selectable marker
Depositing lab: Erik Jorgensen. Depositing organization: University of Utah. Publication: SapTrap, a Toolkit for High-Throughput CRISPR/Cas9 Gene Modification in Caenorhabditis elegans. Schwartz ML, Jorgensen EM. Genetics. 2016 Feb 2. pii: genetics.115.184275. 10.1534/genetics.115.184275 PubMed 26837755.
Backbone
  Vector backbone: pDONR221
  Backbone manufacturer: Thermo Fisher
  Vector type: Worm Expression, Cre/Lox, CRISPR
  Selectable markers: Cbr-unc-119
Growth in bacteria
  Bacterial resistance: Kanamycin, 50 μg/mL
  Growth temperature: 37°C
  Growth strain: DH5alpha
  Copy number: High Copy
Gene/Insert
  Gene/Insert name: GFP + Cbr-unc-119
  Species: Synthetic
  Cloning method: Unknown
  Sequencing primers: 5′ M13 (-21) Forward; 3′ M13 Reverse
Resource information
  A portion of this plasmid was derived from a plasmid made by: Also encodes PU6::sgRNA cassette; The sgRNA targeting sequence can be sequenced with oMLS471: 5'-TCCAAGAACTCGTACAAAAATGCTC
Terms and licenses: Academic/Nonprofit Terms; Industry Terms: Not Available to Industry
Depositor comments: Also encodes PU6::sgRNA cassette; The sgRNA targeting sequence can be sequenced with oMLS471: 5'-TCCAAGAACTCGTACAAAAATGCTC
How to cite: pMLS235 was a gift from Erik Jorgensen (Addgene plasmid # 73683 ; http://n2t.net/addgene:73683 ; RRID:Addgene_73683)
