>Addgene plasmid #73683 | pMLS235 | depositor partial sequence | sequence record 136557 | PU6::sgRNA cassette
TCCAAGAACTCGTACAAAAATGCTCTGAAGTAGGTCTCGAGATCAATACTGGGAAGACGAAAGTCTTGCG
AAACCGATTCGCTGACCCCAGTAAAGTCTACTTCGGTAGCCCTTCCCCCACCACCCAGCTCGACGACGTC
GACGAGTACATCTACCTCGGTCGTCAAATCAACGCCCAAAACAACTTGATGCCGGAAATCCACCGAAGAC
GTCGAGCAGCCTGGGCTGCATTCAATGGAATCAAGAATGCCACCGACTCCATCACCGACAAGAAGATTCG
TGCGAATCTGTTCGACTCAATTGTCCTTCCAGCGCTCACCTACGTTTCAGAAGCCTGGACATTCACCAAA
GCTCTATCCGAACGAGTACGAATCACACATGCCTCCCCCACAAATTATTGATCTACATCCCCATTTGGTA
TAGTGTCTTACAGGACTCTCAATATGTCAGCTGCATGATAAATGGTCCCTATATAATTGAATTGCAAATC
TAAATGTTTGCGAAGAGCGGATCCATGGGCTCTTCGGTTTTAGAGCTAGAAATAGCAAGTTAAAATAAGG
CTAGTCCGTTATCAACTTGAAAAAGTGGCACCGAGTCGGTGCTTTTTTTCAATAATATTCTAGATATCCC
TTTTTGAAACTAAAATGAAATACTCTAAATTTTTGAGTTCAATGTTTCAACTAATCTTGGTTAAAGGTAA
ATTCCCGGAGGGACGATTTTAAAGTTGCCAGAGTTGATTAAATTGGTCCAAAAAATTTTATTAGGAAACT
CGAAAAAAAATTGATTTTTTTTGACAATATTCCAAAGAAAATTACAAAATCTCGACGCCAAACATAGTCG
GCTGTG
