>Addgene plasmid #73683 | pMLS235 | depositor partial sequence | sequence record 136558 | GFP + Cbr-unc-119 cassette
CCGCGAAGAGCGGATCCATGGGCTCTTCGGGCAGCGGTGGCAGTGGAGGTACCGGCGGAAGCGGTAGCAA
AGGAGAAGAACTTTTCACTGGAGTTGTCCCAATTCTTGTTGAATTAGATGGTGATGTTAATGGGCACAAA
TTTTCTGTCAGTGGAGAGGGTGAAGGTGATGCAACATACGGAAAACTTACCCTTAAATTTATTTGCACTA
CTGGAAAACTACCTGTTCCATGGGTAAGTTTAAACATATATATACTAACTAACCCTGATTATTTAAATTT
TCAGCCAACACTTGTCACTACTTTCTGTTATGGTGTTCAATGCTTCTCGAGATACCCAGATCATATGAAA
CGGCATGACTTTTTCAAGAGTGCCATGCCCGAAGGTTATGTACAGGAAAGAACTATATTTTTCAAAGATG
ACGGGAACTACAAGACACGTAAGTTTAAACAGTTCGGTACTAACTAACCATACATATTTAAATTTTCAGG
TGCTGAAGTCAAGTTTGAAGGTGATACCCTTGTTAATAGAATCGAGTTAAAAGGTATTGATTTTAAAGAA
GATGGAAACATTCTTGGACACAAATTGGAATACAACTATAACTCACACAATGTATACATCATGGCAGACA
AACAAAAGAATGGAATCAAAGTTGTAAGTTTAAACATGATTTTACTAACATAACTTCGTATAATGTATGC
TATACGAAGTTATTTCTAGACATTCTCTAATGAAAAAATCTTTCAGTTGAAATTGAAAATGAGTTAAAGT
TGGAGTTTTTATTGAAAACAGATTTCCGTGTGATTAGTGTTTTTAGCGAGTGTGACAGGACAGCGAAAAA
ATATAGAAACAAGGGGGGAACTGAAAAGCTTAGGAATGCATTGAACATGAGAAGGGGAAGGGGAAGGAAC
AAACTAGACAGGAATTATTGGAATTTAATCACATTTGGAGTTTTTTTTCTATTCGACAGAATAATTATCC
AGAACATTTTTGTATTAAATATTTATGCATCATATGAGTAGTCGGCTTTGTTGTGCATGACGAGTTTGTT
ATCGACGAAATAGAAGCTGTCAGAACGAGTCTCGTTTGGATTGTTGATCATGTCGTCCACTGAAAAAGAG
ATTAGTCTTTTGAATTGTACTTTTTAGAATAATGACTCACTGAGTTGTTGAGAGAGTTGAGGGAACTCAT
AGATATGTTCACAGTTGTTTCGTGAATTCGGAATACAGAATCCGAATTCAAAGTCAAAACACTTCAGAAG
GCGATCTTTGAAGAAGTGACGTTCGATCATTCGGAAATGATGGATTGGGATGTCTCCTACTTTGAATTCC
ACAGTTGCTCCGACCGTTTTGAGTTTCAAAAAGTTTGGAGCAAATCTATAACGCACGTATCTTGCCGACT
CCTGTGGCGACTCATCATTCTCCTGATCGTTCTCCGGTTTGGCGATCTCGAAAAGCACTTGCTCAGTGTC
CAGATCACGGATTTGGAACTTGGTGAACTCGATGTTATAGATGTTCGCAGATGGGGAGCATAAGAATCCT
AAATTTATGTTTTAAACTGAAATCCAAAGGGAGCAAGATACCTTGAGTGATTCCCGGAAGTGCTAAAACG
TCGTTCGGAGTGATTTGAGCTTTCTTCGCAAGCTCCGATTCCGTTGTGATTCCTTGTTCGGTGCTTGGTG
GTGGCCGTGGCATCTGGAAATATGGAAAAGTTCAACAAAAAGAAAAGAGAAAAGAATGAAATCGGATATC
AAGAGTTAGTTGAGCGGTTTCTCTAGTTTTCTGAGTCTCACCTGCGACGGGAAGGTCGCCGAGCCGGGTG
GAATCGATTGTTGTTGCTCGGCTTTCATATCGGTTTGGTTGGAAGCGGCTGAAAACGGAAAGAAGTGGAA
GAAGGAAAAGAGTGTGGTGTGACAGGAAAATGGTAATTAGAGGGTGCCAAATAACCAGCTATATTTTGTT
TTTTTTTGAAAACATTTTTAAAAAGAAAAATACGATAATGATATCAGATGGATTTCCGGAAAACTGGTAT
GAAAAATTTCAACCTTTTTGAGTACATGTAATCAAAATACACTTTGTAAATTATCATTTTTATTGAAACT
CCACCATTTTTCTATTTATAACGCTAATAATTTGAAAAAGAAACCTGTTGCGAACCGCGGGGTGAATCCC
AAAAACGAATGCGTTTTGGTGGAGTGATTGATTCGAATCGAAGAAGAAAAAGAAGAAGACGTGGAATAGA
GAGCTCACTCTTAACCGAGCAGCACACACCGACAGAAAAAAAAATGAAATGAATGAGGGTCTTCTTCTTC
TTCTTCTTCGAATGATTGACAGAAATGGGAAAAAGAGGAAGATTGAGAAGGGAAAAAGGAAGGAGAAAAG
AAGCAGAAGAAGACGTCAGAGAGGAGAGGAACGAGCGGAAAAGCAGCGGGCGCAAGTCATAGAAGTAGCA
GAGCTGGGGAGAAGAAGACACTATCCAAGAAAGGAATGACGAGAGAGTATGCAAAGGGGTATAGGGTGCA
GACAGAATAGGAACAGAATAACAGATGATGAGCCAAGAAGAGTTGAAAAGGGCGATGAATTTGTCATGTA
ACTTAATTTGGGTCAATTTGAGCATGATGAATTGAAATCATCCCTTGTTGGGAGTTAATAACCGGTTTGT
TATCAGAAACCCTGTAATAGAAGGGCGCCCTAACTTTGAGCCAATTCATCCCGGTTTCTGTCAAATATAT
CAAAAAGTGGTCAACTGACAAATTGTTTTTGATATTATAATAAACATTTTATCCGTTAACAATTTTCGAA
TACTTTTTACAAGGACTTGGATAAATTGGCTCAAAGATAACTTCGTATAATGTATGCTATACGAAGTTAT
TAACTAATCTGATTTAAATTTTCAGAACTTCAAAATTAGACACAACATTGAAGATGGAAGCGTTCAACTA
GCAGACCATTATCAACAAAATACTCCAATTGGCGATGGCCCTGTCCTTTTACCAGACAACCATTACCTGT
CCACACAATCTGCCCTTTCGAAAGATCCCAACGAAAAGAGAGACCACATGGTCCTTCTTGAGTTTGTAAC
AGCTGCTGGGATTACACATGGCATGGATGAACTATACAAATGACGAAGAGCGGATCCATGGGCTCTTCGA
CT
