>Addgene plasmid #73683 | pMLS235 | addgene partial sequence | sequence record 139610 | M13-F20 5'-TGTAAAACGACGGCCAGT-3'
TTTATTTTGACTGATAGTGACCTGTTCGTTGCAACAAATTGATGAGCAATGCTTTTTTATAATGCCAACT
TTGTACAAAAAAGCAGGCTCGCCGCGAAGAGCGGATCCATGGGCTCTTCGGGCAGCGGTGGCAGTGGAGG
TACCGGCGGAAGCGGTAGCAAAGGAGAAGAACTTTTCACTGGAGTTGTCCCAATTCTTGTTGAATTAGAT
GGTGATGTTAATGGGCACAAATTTTCTGTCAGTGGAGAGGGTGAAGGTGATGCAACATACGGAAAACTTA
CCCTTAAATTTATTTGCACTACTGGAAAACTACCTGTTCCATGGGTAAGTTTAAACATATATATACTAAC
TAACCCTGATTATTTAAATTTTCAGCCAACACTTGTCACTACTTTCTGTTATGGTGTTCAATGCTTCTCG
AGATACCCAGATCATATGAAACGGCATGACTTTTTCAAGAGTGCCATGCCCGAAGGTTATGTACAGGAAA
GAACTATATTTTTCAAAGATGACGGGAACTACAAGACACGTAAGTTTAAACAGTTCGGTACTAACTAACC
ATACATATTTAAATTTTCAGGTGCTGAAGTCAAGTTTGAAGGTGATACCCTTGTTAATAGAATCGAGTTA
AAAGGTATTGATTTTAAAGAAGATGGAAACATTCTTGGACACAAATTGGAATACAACTATAACTCACACA
ATGTATACATCATGGCAGACAAACAAAAGAATGGAATCAAAGTTGTAAGTTTAAACATGATTTTACTAAC
ATAACTTCGTATAATGTATGCTATACGAAGTTATTTCTAGACATTCTCTAATGAAAAAATCTTTCAGTTG
AAATTGAAAATGAGTTAAAGTTGGAGTTTTTATTGAAAACAGATTTCCGTGTGATTAGTGTTTTTAGCGA
GTGT
