>Addgene plasmid #73683 | pMLS235 | addgene partial sequence | sequence record 139611 | M13-Rev 5'-CAGGAAACAGCTATGACC-3'
CAGCTGGATGGCAAATAATGATTTTATTTTGACTGATAGTGACCTGTTCGTTGCAACAAATTGATAAGCA
ATGCTTTCTTATAATGCCAACTTTGTACAAGAAAGCTGGGTCAGTCGAAGAGCCCATGGATCCGCTCTTC
GTCATTTGTATAGTTCATCCATGCCATGTGTAATCCCAGCAGCTGTTACAAACTCAAGAAGGACCATGTG
GTCTCTCTTTTCGTTGGGATCTTTCGAAAGGGCAGATTGTGTGGACAGGTAATGGTTGTCTGGTAAAAGG
ACAGGGCCATCGCCAATTGGAGTATTTTGTTGATAATGGTCTGCTAGTTGAACGCTTCCATCTTCAATGT
TGTGTCTAATTTTGAAGTTCTGAAAATTTAAATCAGATTAGTTAATAACTTCGTATAGCATACATTATAC
GAAGTTATCTTTGAGCCAATTTATCCAAGTCCTTGTAAAAAGTATTCGAAAATTGTTAACGGATAAAATG
TTTATTATAATATCAAAAACAATTTGTCAGTTGACCACTTTTTGATATATTTGACAGAAACCGGGATGAA
TTGGCTCAAAGTTAGGGCGCCCTTCTATTACAGGGTTTCTGATAACAAACCGGTTATTAACTCCCAACAA
GGGATGATTTCAATTCATCATGCTCAAATTGACCCAAATTAAGTTACATGACAAATTCATCGCCCTTTTC
AACTCTTCTTGGCTCATCATCTGTTATTCTGTTCCTATTCTGTCTGCACCCTATACCCCTTTGCATACTC
TCTCGTCATTCCTTTCTTGGATAGTGTCTTCTTCTCCCCAGCTCTGCTACTTCTATGACTTGCGCCCGCT
GCTTTTCCGCTCGTTCCTCTCCTCTCTGACGTCTTCTTCTGCTTCTTTTCTCCTTCCTTTTTCCCTTCTC
AATCTTCCTCTTTTTCCCATTTCTGTCAATCATTCGAAGAAGAAGAAGAAGAAGACCC
