>Addgene plasmid #73683 | pMLS235 | addgene partial sequence | sequence record 140000 | pBR322ori-F 5'-GGGAAACGCCTGGTATCTTT-3'
TCTGACTTGAGCGTCGATTTTTGTGATGCTCGTCAGGGGGGCGGAGCCTATGGAAAAACGCCAGCAACGC
GGCCTTTTTACGGTTCCTGGCCTTTTGCTGGCCTTTTGCTCACATGTTCTTTCCTGCGTTATCCCCTGAT
TCTGTGGATAACCGTATTACCGCCTTTGAGTGAGCTGATACCGCTCGCCGCAGCCGAACGACCGAGCGCA
GCGAGTCAGTGAGCGAGGAAGCGTCCAAGAACTCGTACAAAAATGCTCTGAAGTAGGTCTCGAGATCAAT
ACTGGGAAGACGAAAGTCTTGCGAAACCGATTCGCTGACCCCAGTAAAGTCTACTTCGGTAGCCCTTCCC
CCACCACCCAGCTCGACGACGTCGACGAGTACATCTACCTCGGTCGTCAAATCAACGCCCAAAACAACTT
GATGCCGGAAATCCACCGAAGACGTCGAGCAGCCTGGGCTGCATTCAATGGAATCAAGAATGCCACCGAC
TCCATCACCGACAAGAAGATTCGTGCGAATCTGTTCGACTCAATTGTCCTTCCAGCGCTCACCTACGTTT
CAGAAGCCTGGACATTCACCAAAGCTCTATCCGAACGAGTACGAATCACACATGCCTCCCCCACAAATTA
TTGATCTACATCCCCATTTGGTATAGTGTCTTACAGGACTCTCAATATGTCAGCTGCATGATAAATGGTC
CCTATATAATTGAATTGCAAATCTAAATGTTTGCGAAGAGCGGATCCATGGGCTCTTCGGTTTTAGAGCT
AGAAATAGCAAGTTAAAATAAGGCTAGTCCGTTATCAACTTGAAAAAGTGGCACCGAGTCGGTGCTTTTT
TTCAATAATATTCTAGATATCCCTTTTTGAAACTAAAATGAAATACTCTAAATTTTTGAGTTCAATGTTT
CAACTAATCTTGGTTAAAGGTAAATTCCCGGAGGGACGATTTTAAAGTTGCCAGAGTTGATTAAATTGGT
CCAAAAAATTTTATTAGGAAACTCGAAAAAAAATTGATTTTTTTTGACAATATTCCAAAGAAAATTACAA
AATCTCG
